>Addgene plasmid #64153 | sgRNA1_NANOG | depositor full sequence | sequence record 107436 | sgRNA1_NANOG sequence 8309 bps
GGGCCCGCTCTAGAGATCCGACGCGCCATCTCTAGGCCCGCGCCGGCCCCCTCGCACAGACTTGTGGGAG
AAGCTCGGCTACTCCCCTGCCCCGGTTAATTTGCATATAATATTTCCTAGTAACTATAGAGGCTTAATGT
GCGATAAAAGACAGATAATCTGTTCTTTTTAATACTAGCTACATTTTACATGATAGGCTTGGATTTCTAT
AACTTCGTATAGCATACATTATACGAAGTTATAAACAGCACAAAAGGAAACTCACCCTAACTGTAAAGTA
ATTGTGTGTTTTGAGACTATAAGTATCCCTTGGAGAACCACCTTGTTGGCGCCAGGAGGGGTGGGTCTAG
TTTTAGAGCTAGAAATAGCAAGTTAAAATAAGGCTAGTCCGTTATCAACTTGAAAAAGTGGCACCGAGTC
GGTGCTTTTTTTCTCGAGTACTAGGATCCATTAGGCGGCCGCGTGGATAACCGTATTACCGCCATGCATT
AGTTATTAATAGTAATCAATTACGGGGTCATTAGTTCATAGCCCATATATGGAGTTCCGCGTTACATAAC
TTACGGTAAATGGCCCGCCTGGCTGACCGCCCAACGACCCCCGCCCATTGACGTCAATAATGACGTATGT
TCCCATAGTAACGCCAATAGGGACTTTCCATTGACGTCAATGGGTGGAGTATTTACGGTAAACTGCCCAC
TTGGCAGTACATCAAGTGTATCATATGCCAAGTACGCCCCCTATTGACGTCAATGACGGTAAATGGCCCG
CCTGGCATTATGCCCAGTACATGACCTTATGGGACTTTCCTACTTGGCAGTACATCTACGTATTAGTCAT
CGCTATTACCATGGTGATGCGGTTTTGGCAGTACATCAATGGGCGTGGATAGCGGTTTGACTCACGGGGA
TTTCCAAGTCTCCACCCCATTGACGTCAATGGGAGTTTGTTTTGGCACCAAAATCAACGGGACTTTCCAA
AATGTCGTAACAACTCCGCCCCATTGACGCAAATGGGCGGTAGGCGTGTACGGTGGGAGGTCTATATAAG
CAGAGCTGGTTTAGTGAACCGTCAGATCCGCTAGCCCACCATGACCGAGTACAAGCCCACGGTGCGCCTC
GCCACCCGCGACGACGTCCCCCGGGCCGTACGCACCCTCGCCGCCGCGTTCGCCGACTACCCCGCCACGC
GCCACACCGTCGACCCGGACCGCCACATCGAGCGGGTCACCGAGCTGCAAGAACTCTTCCTCACGCGCGT
CGGGCTCGACATCGGCAAGGTGTGGGTCGCGGACGACGGCGCCGCGGTGGCGGTCTGGACCACGCCGGAG
AGCGTCGAAGCGGGGGCGGTGTTCGCCGAGATCGGCCCGCGCATGGCCGAGTTGAGCGGTTCCCGGCTGG
CCGCGCAGCAACAGATGGAAGGCCTCCTGGCGCCGCACCGGCCCAAGGAGCCCGCGTGGTTCCTGGCCAC
CGTCGGCGTCTCGCCCGACCACCAGGGCAAGGGTCTGGGCAGCGCCGTCGTGCTCCCCGGAGTGGAGGCG
GCCGAGCGCGCCGGGGTGCCCGCCTTCCTGGAGACCTCCGCGCCCCGCAACCTCCCCTTCTACGAGCGGC
TCGGCTTCACCGTCACCGCCGACGTCGAGGTGCCCGAAGGACCGCGCACCTGGTGCATGACCCGCAAGCC
CGGTGCCGGATCGGGAGAGGGCAGAGGAAGTCTGCTAACATGCGGTGACGTCGAGGAGAATCCTGGCCCA
CCGGTCGCCACCATGGTGAGCAAGGGCGAGGAGGATAACATGGCCATCATCAAGGAGTTCATGCGCTTCA
AGGTGCACATGGAGGGCTCCGTGAACGGCCACGAGTTCGAGATCGAGGGCGAGGGCGAGGGCCGCCCCTA
CGAGGGCACCCAGACCGCCAAGCTGAAGGTGACCAAGGGTGGCCCCCTGCCCTTCGCCTGGGACATCCTG
TCCCCTCAGTTCATGTACGGCTCCAAGGCCTACGTGAAGCACCCCGCCGACATCCCCGACTACTTGAAGC
TGTCCTTCCCCGAGGGCTTCAAGTGGGAGCGCGTGATGAACTTCGAGGACGGCGGCGTGGTGACCGTGAC
CCAGGACTCCTCCCTGCAGGACGGCGAGTTCATCTACAAGGTGAAGCTGCGCGGCACCAACTTCCCCTCC
GACGGCCCCGTAATGCAGAAGAAGACCATGGGCTGGGAGGCCTCCTCCGAGCGGATGTACCCCGAGGACG
GCGCCCTGAAGGGCGAGATCAAGCAGAGGCTGAAGCTGAAGGACGGCGGCCACTACGACGCTGAGGTCAA
GACCACCTACAAGGCCAAGAAGCCCGTGCAGCTGCCCGGCGCCTACAACGTCAACATCAAGTTGGACATC
ACCTCCCACAACGAGGACTACACCATCGTGGAACAGTACGAACGCGCCGAGGGCCGCCACTCCACCGGCG
GCATGGACGAGCTGTACAAGTAAGAATTCGTCGAGGGACCTAATAACTTCGTATAGCATACATTATACGA
AGTTATACATGTTTAAGGGTTCCGGTTCCACTAGGTACAATTCGATATCAAGCTTATCGATAATCAACCT
CTGGATTACAAAATTTGTGAAAGATTGACTGGTATTCTTAACTATGTTGCTCCTTTTACGCTATGTGGAT
ACGCTGCTTTAATGCCTTTGTATCATGCTATTGCTTCCCGTATGGCTTTCATTTTCTCCTCCTTGTATAA
ATCCTGGTTGCTGTCTCTTTATGAGGAGTTGTGGCCCGTTGTCAGGCAACGTGGCGTGGTGTGCACTGTG
TTTGCTGACGCAACCCCCACTGGTTGGGGCATTGCCACCACCTGTCAGCTCCTTTCCGGGACTTTCGCTT
TCCCCCTCCCTATTGCCACGGCGGAACTCATCGCCGCCTGCCTTGCCCGCTGCTGGACAGGGGCTCGGCT
GTTGGGCACTGACAATTCCGTGGTGTTGTCGGGGAAATCATCGTCCTTTCCTTGGCTGCTCGCCTGTGTT
GCCACCTGGATTCTGCGCGGGACGTCCTTCTGCTACGTCCCTTCGGCCCTCAATCCAGCGGACCTTCCTT
CCCGCGGCCTGCTGCCGGCTCTGCGGCCTCTTCCGCGTCTTCGCCTTCGCCCTCAGACGAGTCGGATCTC
CCTTTGGGCCGCCTCCCCGCATCGATACCGTCGACCTCGATCGAGACCTAGAAAAACATGGAGCAATCAC
AAGTAGCAATACAGCAGCTACCAATGCTGATTGTGCCTGGCTAGAAGCACAAGAGGAGGAGGAGGTGGGT
TTTCCAGTCACACCTCAGGTACCTTTAAGACCAATGACTTACAAGGCAGCTGTAGATCTTAGCCACTTTT
TAAAAGAAAAGGGGGGACTGGAAGGGCTAATTCACTCCCAACGAAGACAAGATATCCTTGATCTGTGGAT
CTACCACACACAAGGCTACTTCCCTGATTGGCAGAACTACACACCAGGGCCAGGGATCAGATATCCACTG
ACCTTTGGATGGTGCTACAAGCTAGTACCAGTTGAGCAAGAGAAGGTAGAAGAAGCCAATGAAGGAGAGA
ACACCCGCTTGTTACACCCTGTGAGCCTGCATGGGATGGATGACCCGGAGAGAGAAGTATTAGAGTGGAG
GTTTGACAGCCGCCTAGCATTTCATCACATGGCCCGAGAGCTGCATCCGGACTGTACTGGGTCTCTCTGG
TTAGACCAGATCTGAGCCTGGGAGCTCTCTGGCTAACTAGGGAACCCACTGCTTAAGCCTCAATAAAGCT
TGCCTTGAGTGCTTCAAGTAGTGTGTGCCCGTCTGTTGTGTGACTCTGGTAACTAGAGATCCCTCAGACC
CTTTTAGTCAGTGTGGAAAATCTCTAGCAGCATGTGAGCAAAAGGCCAGCAAAAGGCCAGGAACCGTAAA
AAGGCCGCGTTGCTGGCGTTTTTCCATAGGCTCCGCCCCCCTGACGAGCATCACAAAAATCGACGCTCAA
GTCAGAGGTGGCGAAACCCGACAGGACTATAAAGATACCAGGCGTTTCCCCCTGGAAGCTCCCTCGTGCG
CTCTCCTGTTCCGACCCTGCCGCTTACCGGATACCTGTCCGCCTTTCTCCCTTCGGGAAGCGTGGCGCTT
TCTCATAGCTCACGCTGTAGGTATCTCAGTTCGGTGTAGGTCGTTCGCTCCAAGCTGGGCTGTGTGCACG
AACCCCCCGTTCAGCCCGACCGCTGCGCCTTATCCGGTAACTATCGTCTTGAGTCCAACCCGGTAAGACA
CGACTTATCGCCACTGGCAGCAGCCACTGGTAACAGGATTAGCAGAGCGAGGTATGTAGGCGGTGCTACA
GAGTTCTTGAAGTGGTGGCCTAACTACGGCTACACTAGAAGAACAGTATTTGGTATCTGCGCTCTGCTGA
AGCCAGTTACCTTCGGAAAAAGAGTTGGTAGCTCTTGATCCGGCAAACAAACCACCGCTGGTAGCGGTGG
TTTTTTTGTTTGCAAGCAGCAGATTACGCGCAGAAAAAAAGGATCTCAAGAAGATCCTTTGATCTTTTCT
ACGGGGTCTGACGCTCAGTGGAACGAAAACTCACGTTAAGGGATTTTGGTCATGAGATTATCAAAAAGGA
TCTTCACCTAGATCCTTTTAAATTAAAAATGAAGTTTTAAATCAATCTAAAGTATATATGAGTAAACTTG
GTCTGACAGTTACCAATGCTTAATCAGTGAGGCACCTATCTCAGCGATCTGTCTATTTCGTTCATCCATA
GTTGCCTGACTCCCCGTCGTGTAGATAACTACGATACGGGAGGGCTTACCATCTGGCCCCAGTGCTGCAA
TGATACCGCGAGACCCACGCTCACCGGCTCCAGATTTATCAGCAATAAACCAGCCAGCCGGAAGGGCCGA
GCGCAGAAGTGGTCCTGCAACTTTATCCGCCTCCATCCAGTCTATTAATTGTTGCCGGGAAGCTAGAGTA
AGTAGTTCGCCAGTTAATAGTTTGCGCAACGTTGTTGCCATTGCTACAGGCATCGTGGTGTCACGCTCGT
CGTTTGGTATGGCTTCATTCAGCTCCGGTTCCCAACGATCAAGGCGAGTTACATGATCCCCCATGTTGTG
CAAAAAAGCGGTTAGCTCCTTCGGTCCTCCGATCGTTGTCAGAAGTAAGTTGGCCGCAGTGTTATCACTC
ATGGTTATGGCAGCACTGCATAATTCTCTTACTGTCATGCCATCCGTAAGATGCTTTTCTGTGACTGGTG
AGTACTCAACCAAGTCATTCTGAGAATAGTGTATGCGGCGACCGAGTTGCTCTTGCCCGGCGTCAATACG
GGATAATACCGCGCCACATAGCAGAACTTTAAAAGTGCTCATCATTGGAAAACGTTCTTCGGGGCGAAAA
CTCTCAAGGATCTTACCGCTGTTGAGATCCAGTTCGATGTAACCCACTCGTGCACCCAACTGATCTTCAG
CATCTTTTACTTTCACCAGCGTTTCTGGGTGAGCAAAAACAGGAAGGCAAAATGCCGCAAAAAAGGGAAT
AAGGGCGACACGGAAATGTTGAATACTCATACTCTTCCTTTTTCAATATTATTGAAGCATTTATCAGGGT
TATTGTCTCATGAGCGGATACATATTTGAATGTATTTAGAAAAATAAACAAATAGGGGTTCCGCGCACAT
TTCCCCGAAAAGTGCCACCTGACGCTTAAGCGGTCGACGGATCGGGAGATCTCCCGATCCCCTATGGTGC
ACTCTCAGTACAATCTGCTCTGATGCCGCATAGTTAAGCCAGTATCTGCTCCCTGCTTGTGTGTTGGAGG
TCGCTGAGTAGTGCGCGAGCAAAATTTAAGCTACAACAAGGCAAGGCTTGACCGACAATTGCATGAAGAA
TCTGCTTAGGGTTAGGCGTTTTGCGCTGCTTCGCGATGTACGGGCCAGATATACGCGTTGACATTGATTA
TTGACTAGTTATTAATAGTAATCAATTACGGGGTCATTAGTTCATAGCCCATATATGGAGTTCCGCGTTA
CATAACTTACGGTAAATGGCCCGCCTGGCTGACCGCCCAACGACCCCCGCCCATTGACGTCAATAATGAC
GTATGTTCCCATAGTAACGCCAATAGGGACTTTCCATTGACGTCAATGGGTGGAGTATTTACGGTAAACT
GCCCACTTGGCAGTACATCAAGTGTATCATATGCCAAGTACGCCCCCTATTGACGTCAATGACGGTAAAT
GGCCCGCCTGGCATTATGCCCAGTACATGACCTTATGGGACTTTCCTACTTGGCAGTACATCTACGTATT
AGTCATCGCTATTACCATGGTGATGCGGTTTTGGCAGTACATCAATGGGCGTGGATAGCGGTTTGACTCA
CGGGGATTTCCAAGTCTCCACCCCATTGACGTCAATGGGAGTTTGTTTTGGCACCAAAATCAACGGGACT
TTCCAAAATGTCGTAACAACTCCGCCCCATTGACGCAAATGGGCGGTAGGCGTGTACGGTGGGAGGTCTA
TATAAGCAGCGCGTTTTGCCTGTACTGGGTCTCTCTGGTTAGACCAGATCTGAGCCTGGGAGCTCTCTGG
CTAACTAGGGAACCCACTGCTTAAGCCTCAATAAAGCTTGCCTTGAGTGCTTCAAGTAGTGTGTGCCCGT
CTGTTGTGTGACTCTGGTAACTAGAGATCCCTCAGACCCTTTTAGTCAGTGTGGAAAATCTCTAGCAGTG
GCGCCCGAACAGGGACTTGAAAGCGAAAGGGAAACCAGAGGAGCTCTCTCGACGCAGGACTCGGCTTGCT
GAAGCGCGCACGGCAAGAGGCGAGGGGCGGCGACTGGTGAGTACGCCAAAAATTTTGACTAGCGGAGGCT
AGAAGGAGAGAGATGGGTGCGAGAGCGTCAGTATTAAGCGGGGGAGAATTAGATCGCGATGGGAAAAAAT
TCGGTTAAGGCCAGGGGGAAAGAAAAAATATAAATTAAAACATATAGTATGGGCAAGCAGGGAGCTAGAA
CGATTCGCAGTTAATCCTGGCCTGTTAGAAACATCAGAAGGCTGTAGACAAATACTGGGACAGCTACAAC
CATCCCTTCAGACAGGATCAGAAGAACTTAGATCATTATATAATACAGTAGCAACCCTCTATTGTGTGCA
TCAAAGGATAGAGATAAAAGACACCAAGGAAGCTTTAGACAAGATAGAGGAAGAGCAAAACAAAAGTAAG
ACCACCGCACAGCAAGCGGCCGGCCGCGCTGATCTTCAGACCTGGAGGAGGAGATATGAGGGACAATTGG
AGAAGTGAATTATATAAATATAAAGTAGTAAAAATTGAACCATTAGGAGTAGCACCCACCAAGGCAAAGA
GAAGAGTGGTGCAGAGAGAAAAAAGAGCAGTGGGAATAGGAGCTTTGTTCCTTGGGTTCTTGGGAGCAGC
AGGAAGCACTATGGGCGCAGCGTCAATGACGCTGACGGTACAGGCCAGACAATTATTGTCTGGTATAGTG
CAGCAGCAGAACAATTTGCTGAGGGCTATTGAGGCGCAACAGCATCTGTTGCAACTCACAGTCTGGGGCA
TCAAGCAGCTCCAGGCAAGAATCCTGGCTGTGGAAAGATACCTAAAGGATCAACAGCTCCTGGGGATTTG
GGGTTGCTCTGGAAAACTCATTTGCACCACTGCTGTGCCTTGGAATGCTAGTTGGAGTAATAAATCTCTG
GAACAGATTTGGAATCACACGACCTGGATGGAGTGGGACAGAGAAATTAACAATTACACAAGCTTAATAC
ACTCCTTAATTGAAGAATCGCAAAACCAGCAAGAAAAGAATGAACAAGAATTATTGGAATTAGATAAATG
GGCAAGTTTGTGGAATTGGTTTAACATAACAAATTGGCTGTGGTATATAAAATTATTCATAATGATAGTA
GGAGGCTTGGTAGGTTTAAGAATAGTTTTTGCTGTACTTTCTATAGTGAATAGAGTTAGGCAGGGATATT
CACCATTATCGTTTCAGACCCACCTCCCAACCCCGAGGGGACCCGACAGGCCCGAAGGAATAGAAGAAGA
AGGTGGAGAGAGAGACAGAGACAGATCCATTCGATTAGTGAACGGATCGGCACTGCGTGCGCCAATTCTG
CAGACAAATGGCAGTATTCATCCACAATTTTAAAAGAAAAGGGGGGATTGGGGGGTACAGTGCAGGGGAA
AGAATAGTAGACATAATAGCAACAGACATACAAACTAAAGAATTACAAAAACAAATTACAAAAATTCAAA
ATTTTCGGGTTTATTACAGGGACAGCAGAGATCCAGTTTGGTTAGTACC
Features (pLannotate 1.2.2; 24 found; start..end, strand, type, name):
    209..242     +  protein_bind   loxP: Cre-mediated recombination occurs in the 8-bp core sequence (GCATACAT). Cre recombinase
    350..425     +  misc_RNA       gRNA scaffold: guide RNA scaffold for the Streptococcus pyogenes CRISPR/Cas9 system
    550..853     +  enhancer       CMV enhancer: human cytomegalovirus immediate early enhancer
    854..1057    +  promoter       CMV promoter: human cytomegalovirus (CMV) immediate early promoter
   1091..1687    +  CDS            PuroR: puromycin N-acetyltransferase; pac from Streptomyces alboniger; confers resistance to puromycin
   1763..2470    +  CDS            mCherry: mCherry is a basic (constitutively fluorescent) red fluorescent protein published in 2004, derived from Discosoma sp.. It is reported to be a very rapidly-maturing monomer with low acid sensitivity.
   2493..2526    +  protein_bind   loxP: Cre-mediated recombination occurs in the 8-bp core sequence (GCATACAT). Cre recombinase
   2559..2582    +  misc_feature   MCS (fragment): pBluescript multiple cloning site
   2582..3170    +  misc_feature   WPRE: woodchuck hepatitis virus posttranscriptional regulatory element
   3171..3190    +  misc_feature   MCS (fragment): pBluescript multiple cloning site
   3192..3692    +  CDS            nef (fragment): NEF_HV1LA - Experimental evidence at protein level: Swiss-Prot protein existence level 1. Extracellular Nef protein targets CD4(+) T-lymphocytes for apoptosis by interacting with CXCR4 surface receptors. From Human immunodeficiency virus type 1 group M subtype B (isolate Lai) (HIV-1).
   3699..3879    +  LTR            5' LTR (truncated): truncated 5' long terminal repeat (LTR) from HIV-1
   3941..4529    -  rep_origin     ori: high-copy-number ColE1/pMB1/pBR322/pUC origin of replication
   4700..5560    -  CDS            AmpR: β-lactamase; bla; confers resistance to ampicillin, carbenicillin, and related antibiotics
   5561..5665    -  promoter       AmpR promoter: bla
   5733..5785    -  misc_feature   bom (fragment): basis of mobility region from pBR322
   5940..6319    +  enhancer       CMV enhancer: human cytomegalovirus immediate early enhancer
   6320..6519    +  promoter       CMV promoter: human cytomegalovirus (CMV) immediate early promoter
   6537..6717    +  LTR            5' LTR (truncated): truncated 5' long terminal repeat (LTR) from HIV-1
   6764..6889    +  misc_feature   HIV-1 Ψ: packaging signal of human immunodeficiency virus type 1
   6873..7211    +  CDS            HIV-1 gag (fragment): gag protein from human immunodeficiency virus 1; gag
   7388..7621    +  misc_feature   RRE: The Rev response element (RRE) of HIV-1 allows for Rev-dependent mRNA export from the nucleus to the cytoplasm.
   7998..8098    +  CDS            Rev (fragment): human immunodeficiency virus 1 (HIV-1) Rev protein; rev; enhances nuclear export of unspliced and incompletely spliced viral mRNAs
   8148..8265    +  misc_feature   cPPT/CTS: central polypurine tract and central termination sequence of HIV-1
