[The description below was written by a language model from this plasmid's Addgene catalogue record and pLannotate feature annotations shown in this document.]
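Description:
sgRNA1_NANOG is an 8,309 bp lentiviral CRISPR guide-expression plasmid built on the pgRNA-humanized backbone for use in mammalian cells. It is maintained in bacteria as a high-copy plasmid through a ColE1/pUC-type origin and an ampicillin resistance gene (β-lactamase with its own promoter). The lentiviral transfer region is of the HIV-1 type. A CMV enhancer/promoter fused to a truncated 5′ LTR drives production of the genomic RNA. This is followed by the Ψ packaging signal with a gag fragment, the Rev response element for Rev-dependent nuclear export, and the cPPT/CTS. A WPRE, which enhances transcript expression, and a second truncated LTR close the region at the 3′ end.

The payload is a single guide RNA directed against human NANOG, cloned between retained BstXI and NotI sites and fused to the Streptococcus pyogenes Cas9 gRNA scaffold. The catalogue entry lists a U6 promoter, although the automated feature table does not annotate one upstream of the scaffold. Downstream, a separate CMV enhancer/promoter drives puromycin N-acetyltransferase and mCherry, which the record describes as joined by a T2A peptide. A single transcript therefore provides both puromycin selection and red fluorescent marking of transduced cells. Two loxP sites in the same orientation flank the guide scaffold and the puro-mCherry cassette, so in principle this segment could be excised by Cre recombinase, although the record does not mention such use.

The plasmid was deposited as a component of a CRISPR-Cas9-based photoactivatable transcription system. It supplies one of the guides that target the system to NANOG. It encodes no Cas9 or light-responsive components, so these must come from other constructs.
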