Addgene plasmid #64153: sgRNA1_NANOG
Purpose: Photoactivatable transcription system. Lentiviral expression of NANOG sgRNA1. Also contains a CMV-puro-t2A-mCherry expression cassette
Depositing lab: Moritoshi Sato. Depositing organization: The University of Tokyo. Publication: CRISPR-Cas9-based Photoactivatable Transcription System. Nihongaki Y, Yamamoto S, Kawano F, Suzuki H, Sato M. Chem Biol. 2015 Feb 19;22(2):169-74. doi: 10.1016/j.chembiol.2014.12.011. Epub 2015 Jan 22. PubMed 25619936.
Backbone
  Vector backbone: pgRNA-humanized
  Backbone manufacturer: Stanley Qi, Addgene plasmid 44248
  Total vector size (bp): 8309
  Vector type: Mammalian Expression, Lentiviral, CRISPR
  Selectable markers: Puromycin
Growth in bacteria
  Bacterial resistance: Ampicillin, 100 μg/mL
  Growth temperature: 37°C
  Growth strain: Stbl3
  Copy number: High Copy
Gene/Insert
  Gene/Insert name: sgRNA1_NANOG (alt name: NANOG)
  gRNA/shRNA sequence: TGGCGCCAGGAGGGGTGGGTCTA
  Species: H. sapiens (human)
  Entrez Gene: NANOG
  Promoter: U6
  Cloning method: Restriction Enzyme; 5′ cloning site BstX1 (not destroyed); 3′ cloning site NotI (not destroyed)
  Sequencing primers: 5′ AAGGAAACTCACCCTAACTG
Terms and licenses: Academic/Nonprofit Terms; Industry Terms: Not Available to Industry
How to cite: sgRNA1_NANOG was a gift from Moritoshi Sato (Addgene plasmid # 64153 ; http://n2t.net/addgene:64153 ; RRID:Addgene_64153)
