>Addgene plasmid #64153 | sgRNA1_NANOG | addgene partial sequence | sequence record 109325 | mU6-F old 5'-cagcacaaaaggaaactcacc-3'
AGTATCCCTTGGAGAACCACCTTGTTGGCGCCAGGAGGGGTGGGTCTAGTTTTAGAGCTAGAAATAGCAA
GTTAAAATAAGGCTAGTCCGTTATCAACTTGAAAAAGTGGCACCGAGTCGGTGCTTTTTTTCTCGAGTAC
TAGGATCCATTAGGCGGCCGCGTGGATAACCGTATTACCGCCATGCATTAGTTATTAATAGTAATCAATT
ACGGGGTCATTAGTTCATAGCCCATATATGGAGTTCCGCGTTACATAACTTACGGTAAATGGCCCGCCTG
GCTGACCGCCCAACGACCCCCGCCCATTGACGTCAATAATGACGTATGTTCCCATAGTAACGCCAATAGG
GACTTTCCATTGACGTCAATGGGTGGAGTATTTACGGTAAACTGCCCACTTGGCAGTACATCAAGTGTAT
CATATGCCAAGTACGCCCCCTATTGACGTCAATGACGGTAAATGGCCCGCCTGGCATTATGCCCAGTACA
TGACCTTATGGGACTTTCCTACTTGGCAGTACATCTACGTATTAGTCATCGCTATTACCATGGTGATGCG
GTTTTGGCAGTACATCAATGGGCGTGGATAGCGGTTTGACTCACGGGGATTTCCAAGTCTCCACCCCATT
GACGTCAATGGGAGTTTGTTTTGGCACCAAAATCAACGGGACTTTCCAAAATGTCGTAACAACTCCGCCC
CATTGACGCAAATGGGCGGTAGGCGTGTACGGTGGGAGGTCTATATAAGCAGAGCTGGTTTAGTGAACCG
TCAGATCCGCTAGCCCACCATGACCGAGTACAAGCCCACGGTGCGCCTCGCCACCCGCGACGACGTCCC
