>Addgene plasmid #64153 | sgRNA1_NANOG | addgene partial sequence | sequence record 109522 | mCherry-R 5'-TTGGTCACCTTCAGCTTGG-3'
CCTCGATCTCGAACTCGTGGCCGTTCACGGAGCCCTCCATGTGCACCTTGAAGCGCATGAACTCCTTGAT
GATGGCCATGTTATCCTCCTCGCCCTTGCTCACCATGGTGGCGACCGGTGGGCCAGGATTCTCCTCGACG
TCACCGCATGTTAGCAGACTTCCTCTGCCCTCTCCCGATCCGGCACCGGGCTTGCGGGTCATGCACCAGG
TGCGCGGTCCTTCGGGCACCTCGACGTCGGCGGTGACGGTGAAGCCGAGCCGCTCGTAGAAGGGGAGGTT
GCGGGGCGCGGAGGTCTCCAGGAAGGCGGGCACCCCGGCGCGCTCGGCCGCCTCCACTCCGGGGAGCACG
ACGGCGCTGCCCAGACCCTTGCCCTGGTGGTCGGGCGAGACGCCGACGGTGGCCAGGAACCACGCGGGCT
CCTTGGGCCGGTGCGGCGCCAGGAGGCCTTCCATCTGTTGCTGCGCGGCCAGCCGGGAACCGCTCAACTC
GGCCATGCGCGGGCCGATCTCGGCGAACACCGCCCCCGCTTCGACGCTCTCCGGCGTGGTCCAGACCGCC
ACCGCGGCGCCGTCGTCCGCGACCCACACCTTGCCGATGTCGAGCCCGACGCGCGTGAGGAAGAGTTCTT
GCAGCTCGGTGACCCGCTCGATGTGGCGGTCCGGGTCGACGGTGTGGCGCGTGGCGGGGTAGTCGGCGAA
CGCGGCGGCGAGGGTGCGTACGGCCCGGGGGACGTCGTCGCGGGTGGCGAGGCGCACCGTGGGCTTGTAC
TCGGTCATGGTGGGCTAGCGGATCTGACGG
